>Addgene plasmid #90916 | TOPBP1 G1.4 gRNA | addgene full sequence | sequence record 183122 | Addgene NGS Result
TACCGCCTTTGAGTGAGCTGATACCGCTCGCCGCAGCCGAACGACCGAGCGCAGCGAGTCAGTGAGCGAG
GAAGCGGAAGAGCGCCCAATACGCAAACCGCCTCTCCCCGCGCGTTGGCCGATTCATTAATGCAGCTGGC
ACGACAGGTTTCCCGACTGGAAAGCGGGCAGTGAGCGCAACGCAATTAATGTGAGTTAGCTCACTCATTA
GGCACCCCAGGCTTTACACTTTATGCTTCCGGCTCGTATGTTGTGTGGAATTGTGAGCGGATAACAATTT
CACACAGGAAACAGCTATGACCATGATTACGCCAAGCGCGCAATTAACCCTCACTAAAGGGAACAAAAGC
TGGAGCTGCAAGCTTAATGTAGTCTTATGCAATACTCTTGTAGTCTTGCAACATGGTAACGATGAGTTAG
CAACATGCCTTACAAGGAGAGAAAAAGCACCGTGCATGCCGATTGGTGGAAGTAAGGTGGTACGATCGTG
CCTTATTAGGAAGGCAACAGACGGGTCTGACATGGATTGGACGAACCACTGAATTGCCGCATTGCAGAGA
TATTGTATTTAAGTGCCTAGCTCGATACATAAACGGGTCTCTCTGGTTAGACCAGATCTGAGCCTGGGAG
CTCTCTGGCTAACTAGGGAACCCACTGCTTAAGCCTCAATAAAGCTTGCCTTGAGTGCTTCAAGTAGTGT
GTGCCCGTCTGTTGTGTGACTCTGGTAACTAGAGATCCCTCAGACCCTTTTAGTCAGTGTGGAAAATCTC
TAGCAGTGGCGCCCGAACAGGGACTTGAAAGCGAAAGGGAAACCAGAGGAGCTCTCTCGACGCAGGACTC
GGCTTGCTGAAGCGCGCACGGCAAGAGGCGAGGGGCGGCGACTGGTGAGTACGCCAAAAATTTTGACTAG
CGGAGGCTAGAAGGAGAGAGATGGGTGCGAGAGCGTCAGTATTAAGCGGGGGAGAATTAGATCGCGATGG
GAAAAAATTCGGTTAAGGCCAGGGGGAAAGAAAAAATATAAATTAAAACATATAGTATGGGCAAGCAGGG
AGCTAGAACGATTCGCAGTTAATCCTGGCCTGTTAGAAACATCAGAAGGCTGTAGACAAATACTGGGACA
GCTACAACCATCCCTTCAGACAGGATCAGAAGAACTTAGATCATTATATAATACAGTAGCAACCCTCTAT
TGTGTGCATCAAAGGATAGAGATAAAAGACACCAAGGAAGCTTTAGACAAGATAGAGGAAGAGCAAAACA
AAAGTAAGACCACCGCACAGCAAGCGGCCGCTGATCTTCAGACCTGGAGGAGGAGATATGAGGGACAATT
GGAGAAGTGAATTATATAAATATAAAGTAGTAAAAATTGAACCATTAGGAGTAGCACCCACCAAGGCAAA
GAGAAGAGTGGTGCAGAGAGAAAAAAGAGCAGTGGGAATAGGAGCTTTGTTCCTTGGGTTCTTGGGAGCA
GCAGGAAGCACTATGGGCGCAGCGTCAATGACGCTGACGGTACAGGCCAGACAATTATTGTCTGGTATAG
TGCAGCAGCAGAACAATTTGCTGAGGGCTATTGAGGCGCAACAGCATCTGTTGCAACTCACAGTCTGGGG
CATCAAGCAGCTCCAGGCAAGAATCCTGGCTGTGGAAAGATACCTAAAGGATCAACAGCTCCTGGGGATT
TGGGGTTGCTCTGGAAAACTCATTTGCACCACTGCTGTGCCTTGGAATGCTAGTTGGAGTAATAAATCTC
TGGAACAGATTTGGAATCACACGACCTGGATGGAGTGGGACAGAGAAATTAACAATTACACAAGCTTAAT
ACACTCCTTAATTGAAGAATCGCAAAACCAGCAAGAAAAGAATGAACAAGAATTATTGGAATTAGATAAA
TGGGCAAGTTTGTGGAATTGGTTTAACATAACAAATTGGCTGTGGTATATAAAATTATTCATAATGATAG
TAGGAGGCTTGGTAGGTTTAAGAATAGTTTTTGCTGTACTTTCTATAGTGAATAGAGTTAGGCAGGGATA
TTCACCATTATCGTTTCAGACCCACCTCCCAACCCCGAGGGGACCCAGAGAGGGCCTATTTCCCATGATT
CCTTCATATTTGCATATACGATACAAGGCTGTTAGAGAGATAATTAGAATTAATTTGACTGTAAACACAA
AGATATTAGTACAAAATACGTGACGTAGAAAGTAATAATTTCTTGGGTAGTTTGCAGTTTTAAAATTATG
TTTTAAAATGGACTATCATATGCTTACCGTAACTTGAAAGTATTTCGATTTCTTGGCTTTATATATCTTG
TGGAAAGGACGAAACACCGTCAAAGACAACGCCACTAAAGTTTAAGAGCTATGCTGGAAACAGCATAGCA
AGTTTAAATAAGGCTAGTCCGTTATCAACTTGAAAAAGTGGCACCGAGTCGGTGCTTTTTTTGAATTCTA
GATCTTGAGACAAATGGCAGTATTCATCCACAATTTTAAAAGAAAAGGGGGGATTGGGGGGTACAGTGCA
GGGGAAAGAATAGTAGACATAATAGCAACAGACATACAAACTAAAGAATTACAAAAACAAATTACAAAAA
TTCAAAATTTTCGGGTTTATTACAGGGACAGCAGAGATCCACTTTGGCGCCGGCTCGAGTGGCTCCGGTG
CCCGTCAGTGGGCAGAGCGCACATCGCCCACAGTCCCCGAGAAGTTGGGGGGAGGGGTCGGCAATTGAAC
CGGTGCCTAGAGAAGGTGGCGCGGGGTAAACTGGGAAAGTGATGTCGTGTACTGGCTCCGCCTTTTTCCC
GAGGGTGGGGGAGAACCGTATATAAGTGCAGTAGTCGCCGTGAACGTTCTTTTTCGCAACGGGTTTGCCG
CCAGAACACAGGTGTCGTGACGCGGGATCCGCCACCATGACCGAGTACAAGCCCACGGTGCGCCTCGCCA
CCCGCGACGACGTCCCCAGGGCCGTACGCACCCTCGCCGCCGCGTTCGCCGACTACCCCGCCACGCGCCA
CACCGTCGATCCGGACCGCCACATCGAGCGGGTCACCGAGCTGCAAGAACTCTTCCTCACGCGCGTCGGG
CTCGACATCGGCAAGGTGTGGGTCGCGGACGACGGCGCCGCGGTGGCGGTCTGGACCACGCCGGAGAGCG
TCGAAGCGGGGGCGGTGTTCGCCGAGATCGGCCCGCGCATGGCCGAGTTGAGCGGTTCCCGGCTGGCCGC
GCAGCAACAGATGGAAGGCCTCCTGGCGCCGCACCGGCCCAAGGAGCCCGCGTGGTTCCTGGCCACCGTC
GGAGTCTCGCCCGACCACCAGGGCAAGGGTCTGGGCAGCGCCGTCGTGCTCCCCGGAGTGGAGGCGGCCG
AGCGCGCCGGGGTGCCCGCCTTCCTGGAGACCTCCGCGCCCCGCAACCTCCCCTTCTACGAGCGGCTCGG
CTTCACCGTCACCGCCGACGTCGAGGTGCCCGAAGGACCGCGCACCTGGTGCATGACCCGCAAGCCCGGT
GCCTGAACGCGTTAAGTCGACAATCAACCTCTGGATTACAAAATTTGTGAAAGATTGACTGGTATTCTTA
ACTATGTTGCTCCTTTTACGCTATGTGGATACGCTGCTTTAATGCCTTTGTATCATGCTATTGCTTCCCG
TATGGCTTTCATTTTCTCCTCCTTGTATAAATCCTGGTTGCTGTCTCTTTATGAGGAGTTGTGGCCCGTT
GTCAGGCAACGTGGCGTGGTGTGCACTGTGTTTGCTGACGCAACCCCCACTGGTTGGGGCATTGCCACCA
CCTGTCAGCTCCTTTCCGGGACTTTCGCTTTCCCCCTCCCTATTGCCACGGCGGAACTCATCGCCGCCTG
CCTTGCCCGCTGCTGGACAGGGGCTCGGCTGTTGGGCACTGACAATTCCGTGGTGTTGTCGGGGAAATCA
TCGTCCTTTCCTTGGCTGCTCGCCTGTGTTGCCACCTGGATTCTGCGCGGGACGTCCTTCTGCTACGTCC
CTTCGGCCCTCAATCCAGCGGACCTTCCTTCCCGCGGCCTGCTGCCGGCTCTGCGGCCTCTTCCGCGTCT
TCGCCTTCGCCCTCAGACGAGTCGGATCTCCCTTTGGGCCGCCTCCCCGCGTCGACTTTAAGACCAATGA
CTTACAAGGCAGCTGTAGATCTTAGCCACTTTTTAAAAGAAAAGGGGGGACTGGAAGGGCTAATTCACTC
CCAACGAAGACAAGATCTGCTTTTTGCTTGTACTGGGTCTCTCTGGTTAGACCAGATCTGAGCCTGGGAG
CTCTCTGGCTAACTAGGGAACCCACTGCTTAAGCCTCAATAAAGCTTGCCTTGAGTGCTTCAAGTAGTGT
GTGCCCGTCTGTTGTGTGACTCTGGTAACTAGAGATCCCTCAGACCCTTTTAGTCAGTGTGGAAAATCTC
TAGCAGTACGTATAGTAGTTCATGTCATCTTATTATTCAGTATTTATAACTTGCAAAGAAATGAATATCA
GAGAGTGAGAGGAACTTGTTTATTGCAGCTTATAATGGTTACAAATAAAGCAATAGCATCACAAATTTCA
CAAATAAAGCATTTTTTTCACTGCATTCTAGTTGTGGTTTGTCCAAACTCATCAATGTATCTTATCATGT
CTGGCTCTAGCTATCCCGCCCCTAACTCCGCCCATCCCGCCCCTAACTCCGCCCAGTTCCGCCCATTCTC
CGCCCCATGGCTGACTAATTTTTTTTATTTATGCAGAGGCCGAGGCCGCCTCGGCCTCTGAGCTATTCCA
GAAGTAGTGAGGAGGCTTTTTTGGAGGCCTAGGGACGTACCCAATTCGCCCTATAGTGAGTCGTATTACG
CGCGCTCACTGGCCGTCGTTTTACAACGTCGTGACTGGGAAAACCCTGGCGTTACCCAACTTAATCGCCT
TGCAGCACATCCCCCTTTCGCCAGCTGGCGTAATAGCGAAGAGGCCCGCACCGATCGCCCTTCCCAACAG
TTGCGCAGCCTGAATGGCGAATGGG
[124 nt withheld, positions 4996-5119]
C
[91 nt withheld, positions 5121-5211]
A
[49 nt withheld, positions 5213-5261]
CCTTTGACGTTGGAGTCCACGTTCTTT
[37 nt withheld, positions 5289-5325]
ACCCTATCTCGGTCTATTCTTTTGATTTATAAGGGATTTTGCCGATTTCGGCCTATTGGTTAAAAAATGA
GCTGATTTAACAAAAATTTAACGCGAATTTTAACAAAATATTAACGCTTACAATTTAGGTGGCACTTTTC
GGGGAAATGTGCGCGGAACCCCTATTTGTTTATTTTTCTAAATACATTCAAATATGTATCCGCTCATGAG
ACAATAACCCTGATAAATGCTTCAATAATATTGAAAAAGGAAGAGTATGAGTATTCAACATTTCCGTGTC
GCCCTTATTCCCTTTTTTGCGGCATTTTGCCTTCCTGTTTTTGCTCACCCAGAAACGCTGGTGAAAGTAA
AAGATGCTGAAGATCAGTTGGGTGCACGAGTGGGTTACATCGAACTGGATCTCAACAGCGGTAAGATCCT
TGAGAGTTTTCGCCCCGAAGAACGTTTTCCAATGATGAGCACTTTTAAAGTTCTGCTATGTGGCGCGGTA
TTATCCCGTATTGACGCCGGGCAAGAGCAACTCGGTCGCCGCATACACTATTCTCAGAATGACTTGGTTG
AGTACTCACCAGTCACAGAAAAGCATCTTACGGATGGCATGACAGTAAGAGAATTATGCAGTGCTGCCAT
AACCATGAGTGATAACACTGCGGCCAACTTACTTCTGACAACGATCGGAGGACCGAAGGAGCTAACCGCT
TTTTTGCACAACATGGGGGATCATGTAACTCGCCTTGATCGTTGGGAACCGGAGCTGAATGAAGCCATAC
CAAACGACGAGCGTGACACCACGATGCCTGTAGCAATGGCAACAACGTTGCGCAAACTATTAACTGGCGA
ACTACTTACTCTAGCTTCCCGGCAACAATTAATAGACTGGATGGAGGCGGATAAAGTTGCAGGACCACTT
CTGCGCTCGGCCCTTCCGGCTGGCTGGTTTATTGCTGATAAATCTGGAGCCGGTGAGCGTGGGTCTCGCG
GTATCATTGCAGCACTGGGGCCAGATGGTAAGCCCTCCCGTATCGTAGTTATCTACACGACGGGGAGTCA
GGCAACTATGGATGAACGAAATAGACAGATCGCTGAGATAGGTGCCTCACTGATTAAGCATTGGTAACTG
TCAGACCAAGTTTACTCATATATACTTTAGATTGATTTAAAACTTCATTTTTAATTTAAAAGGATCTAGG
TGAAGATCCTTTTTGATAATCTCATGACCAAAATCCCTTAACGTGAGTTTTCGTTCCACTGAGCGTCAGA
CCCCGTAGAAAAGATCAAAGGATCTTCTTGAGATCCTTTTTTTCTGCGCGTAATCTGCTGCTTGCAAACA
AAAAAACCACCGCTACCAGCGGTGGTTTGTTTGCCGGATCAAGAGCTACCAACTCTTTTTCCGAAGGTAA
CTGGCTTCAGCAGAGCGCAGATACCAAATACTGTTCTTCTAGTGTAGCCGTAGTTAGGCCACCACTTCAA
GAACTCTGTAGCACCGCCTACATACCTCGCTCTGCTAATCCTGTTACCAGTGGCTGCTGCCAGTGGCGAT
AAGTCGTGTCTTACCGGGTTGGACTCAAGACGATAGTTACCGGATAAGGCGCAGCGGTCGGGCTGAACGG
GGGGTTCGTGCACACAGCCCAGCTTGGAGCGAACGACCTACACCGAACTGAGATACCTACAGCGTGAGCT
ATGAGAAAGCGCCACGCTTCCCGAAGGGAGAAAGGCGGACAGGTATCCGGTAAGCGGCAGGGTCGGAACA
GGAGAGCGCACGAGGGAGCTTCCAGGGGGAAACGCCTGGTATCTTTATAGTCCTGTCGGGTTTCGCCACC
TCTGACTTGAGCGTCGATTTTTGTGATGCTCGTCAGGGGGGCGGAGCCTATGGAAAAACGCCAGCAACGC
GGCCTTTTTACGGTTCCTGGCCTTTTGCTGGCCTTTTGCTCACATGTTCTTTCCTGCGTTATCCCCTGAT
TCTGTGGATAACCGTAT
Features (pLannotate 1.2.2; 28 found; start..end, strand, type, name):
      1..80      +  rep_origin     RSF ori (fragment): Plasmids containing the RSF 1030 origin of replication can be propagated in E. coli cells that contain additional plasmids with compatible origins.
     82..174     +  CDS            lacI (fragment): lac repressor; lacI; The lac repressor binds to the lac operator to inhibit transcription in E. coli. This inhibition can be relieved by adding lactose or isopropyl-β-D-thiogalactopyranoside (IPTG).
    187..208     +  protein_bind   CAP binding site: CAP binding activates transcription in the presence of cAMP. E. coli catabolite activator protein
    223..253     +  promoter       lac promoter: promoter for the E. coli lac operon
    261..277     +  protein_bind   lac operator: The lac repressor binds to the lac operator to inhibit transcription in E. coli. This inhibition can be relieved by adding lactose or isopropyl-β-D-thiogalactopyranoside (IPTG). lac repressor encoded by lacI
    322..340     +  promoter       T3 promoter: promoter for bacteriophage T3 RNA polymerase
    368..594     +  promoter       RSV promoter: Rous sarcoma virus enhancer/promoter
    595..775     +  LTR            5' LTR (truncated): truncated 5' long terminal repeat (LTR) from HIV-1
    822..947     +  misc_feature   HIV-1 Ψ: packaging signal of human immunodeficiency virus type 1
    931..1294    +  CDS            HIV-1 gag (fragment): gag protein from human immunodeficiency virus 1; gag
   1440..1673    +  misc_feature   RRE: The Rev response element (RRE) of HIV-1 allows for Rev-dependent mRNA export from the nucleus to the cytoplasm.
   2050..2076    +  CDS            Rev (fragment): human immunodeficiency virus 1 (HIV-1) Rev protein; rev; enhances nuclear export of unspliced and incompletely spliced viral mRNAs
   2080..2320    +  promoter       U6 promoter: RNA polymerase III promoter for human U6 snRNA
   2368..2435    +  misc_RNA       tracrRNA (fragment): trans-activating CRISPR RNA for the Streptococcus pyogenes CRISPR/Cas9 system
   2484..2601    +  misc_feature   cPPT/CTS: central polypurine tract and central termination sequence of HIV-1
   2670..2881    +  promoter       EF-1α core promoter: core promoter for human elongation factor EF-1α
   2907..3506    +  CDS            PuroR (fragment): puromycin N-acetyltransferase; pac from Streptomyces; confers resistance to puromycin
   3522..4110    +  misc_feature   WPRE: woodchuck hepatitis virus posttranscriptional regulatory element
   4161..4180    +  misc_feature   cPPT/CTS (fragment): central polypurine tract and central termination sequence of HIV-1
   4182..4415    +  LTR            3' LTR (ΔU3): self-inactivating 3' long terminal repeat (LTR) from HIV-1
   4493..4614    +  polyA_signal   SV40 poly(A) signal: SV40 polyadenylation signal
   4654..4789    +  rep_origin     SV40 ori: SV40 origin of replication
   4810..4828    -  promoter       T7 promoter: promoter for bacteriophage T7 RNA polymerase
   4836..4991    +  CDS            lacZα (fragment): LacZα fragment of β-galactosidase; lacZ fragment
   4996..5424    +  rep_origin     f1 ori (sequence partly withheld): f1 bacteriophage origin of replication; arrow indicates direction of (+) strand synthesis
   5477..5581    +  promoter       AmpR promoter: bla
   5582..6442    +  CDS            AmpR: β-lactamase; bla; confers resistance to ampicillin, carbenicillin, and related antibiotics
   6613..7201    +  rep_origin     ori: high-copy-number ColE1/pMB1/pBR322/pUC origin of replication
