[The description below was written by a language model from this plasmid's Addgene catalogue record and pLannotate feature annotations shown in this document.]
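Description:
TOPBP1 G1.4 gRNA is a third-generation lentiviral CRISPR guide plasmid built on the pLenti-sgRNA backbone and designed to target human TOPBP1. It is propagated in E. coli through a high-copy ColE1/pUC-type origin with ampicillin selection (AmpR under its own bla promoter), and it also carries an f1 origin and residual cloning-vector fragments (lac promoter/operator, lacZα, T3 and T7 promoters). The catalogue gives a backbone size of 9151 bp without insert, whereas the sequenced record is 7,302 nt. One plausible explanation is loss of a stuffer fragment when the guide was cloned between the two BsmBI sites, which were destroyed in the process, but the record does not explain the difference.

The viral cassette begins with a chimeric RSV promoter fused to a truncated HIV-1 5' LTR, which makes genomic RNA production Tat-independent. It continues through the Ψ packaging signal with a partial gag sequence, the RRE for Rev-dependent nuclear export, and a cPPT/CTS. It ends in a ΔU3 self-inactivating 3' LTR, followed by an SV40 poly(A) signal and SV40 origin. Within this frame, a human U6 RNA polymerase III promoter drives the TOPBP1 spacer joined to a Streptococcus pyogenes tracrRNA-derived scaffold. A separate EF-1α core promoter expresses puromycin N-acetyltransferase, with a WPRE downstream to enhance expression, so transduced cells can be selected with puromycin.

No Cas9 is encoded, so the nuclease must be supplied separately, for example by a Cas9-expressing cell line. The plasmid belongs to a series of guides used to generate knockouts of cell-cycle genes in human cells.
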