Addgene plasmid #90916: TOPBP1 G1.4 gRNA
Purpose: 3rd generation lentiviral gRNA plasmid targeting human TOPBP1
Depositing lab: Iain Cheeseman. Depositing organization: Whitehead Institute for Biomedical Research. Publication: Large-Scale Analysis of CRISPR/Cas9 Cell-Cycle Knockouts Reveals the Diversity of p53-Dependent Responses to Cell-Cycle Defects. McKinley KL, Cheeseman IM. Dev Cell. 2017 Feb 27;40(4):405-420.e2. doi: 10.1016/j.devcel.2017.01.012. Epub 2017 Feb 16. PubMed 28216383.
Backbone
  Vector backbone: pLenti-sgRNA
  Backbone manufacturer: Eric Lander & David Sabatini labs (Addgene plasmid #71409)
  Backbone size w/o insert (bp): 9151
  Vector type: Lentiviral, CRISPR
  Selectable markers: Puromycin
Growth in bacteria
  Bacterial resistance: Ampicillin, 100 μg/mL
  Growth temperature: 37°C
  Growth strain: NEB Stable
  Copy number: Unknown
Gene/Insert
  Gene/Insert name: TOPBP1 (Guide Designation G1.4) (alt name: pKMKO series)
  gRNA/shRNA sequence: CACCgTCAAAGACAACGCCACTAAA
  Species: H. sapiens (human)
  Promoter: U6
  Cloning method: Restriction Enzyme; 5′ cloning site BsmBI (destroyed during cloning); 3′ cloning site BsmBI (destroyed during cloning)
  Sequencing primers: 5′ hU6-F (5'-GAGGGCCTATTTCCCATGATT-3'); 3′ EF1a-R (5'-CACGGCGACTACTGCACTTA-3')
Terms and licenses: Academic/Nonprofit Terms; Industry Terms: Not Available to Industry
Depositor comments: Please note that gRNA target sequence listed is not strictly the 20nt spacer sequence, but also contains the 5' BsmBI overhang. For more information about knockout human cell lines generated using this plasmid, please see http://cellcycleknockouts.wi.mit.edu/ .
How to cite: TOPBP1 G1.4 gRNA was a gift from Iain Cheeseman (Addgene plasmid # 90916 ; http://n2t.net/addgene:90916 ; RRID:Addgene_90916)
